>Addgene plasmid #175912 | pDL107 | addgene full sequence | sequence record 375507 | Addgene NGS Result
GTTAACGCTAGCATGGATCTCGGGCCCCAAATAATGATTTTATTTTGACTGATAGTGACCTGTTCGTTGC
AACAAATTGATGAGCAATGCTTTTTTATAATGCCAACTTTGTACAAAAAAGCAGGCTTCGAAGGAGATAG
AACCATGTCCATGGCAGAGTTGGTTGGTGGAGCGTTTCTTTCATCATTCTTTCAGGTGGCTCTTGAGAAA
TTGTCTTCCAATGATTTCATTGACTATTTTCGTGGAAGCAAACTTGATGATAAACTGCTAGAGAAACTTC
TAATAACACTCAATTCTATCAACCGTGTGTTGGAAGAAGCGGAGATGAAGCAGTACCAAAGCATGTCCGT
GAAGAAGTGGCTTGATGATCTTAAACATAATGCATATGAGGTTGACCAGCTGTTAGATGAGATTGCAACT
GATGCACCATTGAAGAAGCAGAAATTTGAACCTTCTACTAGCAAGGTATTCAACTTCTTTTCATCTTTCA
TTAATCCATTTGAATCTAGGATCAAAGAATTGCTAGAGAAGTTAGAATTTCTTGCGAAGCAAAAGGATAT
GCTCGGACTGAAACAAGACACCTGTGCTAGTAGTGAAGGTGGACTCAGTTGGAAACCCTTGATAAGATTT
CCAACTACATCTTTGGTGGATGGATCGAGCATATATGGTAGAAACGGTGACGACCCAGCTTTCTTGTACA
AAGTTGGCATTATAAGAAAGCATTGCTTATCAATTTGTTGCAACGAACAGGTCACTATCAGTCAAAATAA
AATCATTATTTGCCATCCAGCTGCAGCTCTGGCCCGTGTCTCAAAATCTCTGATGTTACATTGCACAAGA
TAAAAATATATCATCATGAACAATAAAACTGTCTGCTTACATAAACAGTAATACAAGGGGTGTTATGAGC
CATATTCAACGGGAAACGTCGAGGCCGCGATTAAATTCCAACATGGATGCTGATTTATATGGGTATAAAT
GGGCTCGCGATAATGTCGGGCAATCAGGTGCGACAATCTATCGCTTGTATGGGAAGCCCGATGCGCCAGA
GTTGTTTCTGAAACATGGCAAAGGTAGCGTTGCCAATGATGTTACAGATGAGATGGTCAGACTAAACTGG
CTGACGGAATTTATGCCTCTTCCGACCATCAAGCATTTTATCCGTACTCCTGATGATGCATGGTTACTCA
CCACTGCGATCCCCGGAAAAACAGCATTCCAGGTATTAGAAGAATATCCTGATTCAGGTGAAAATATTGT
TGATGCGCTGGCAGTGTTCCTGCGCCGGTTGCATTCGATTCCTGTTTGTAATTGTCCTTTTAACAGCGAT
CGCGTATTTCGTCTCGCTCAGGCGCAATCACGAATGAATAACGGTTTGGTTGATGCGAGTGATTTTGATG
ACGAGCGTAATGGCTGGCCTGTTGAACAAGTCTGGAAAGAAATGCATAAACTTTTGCCATTCTCACCGGA
TTCAGTCGTCACTCATGGTGATTTCTCACTTGATAACCTTATTTTTGACGAGGGGAAATTAGGCCGGGAA
GCCGATCTCGGCTTGAACGAATTGTTAGGTGGCGGTACTTGGGTCGATATCAAAGTGCATCACTTCTTCC
CGTATGCCCAACTTTGTATAGAGAGCCACTGCGGGATCGTCACCGTAATCTGCTTGCACGTAGATCACAT
AAGCACCAAGCGCGTTGGCCTCATGCTTGAGGAGATTGATGAGCGCGGTGGCAATGCCCTGCCTCCGGTG
CTCGCCGGAGACTGCGAGATCATAGATATAGATCTCACTACGCGGCTGCTCAAACTTGGGCAGAACGTAA
GCCGCGAGAGCGCCAACAACCGCTTCTTGGTCGAAGGCAGCAAGCGCGATGAATGTCTTACTACGGAGCA
AGTTCCCGAGGTAATCGGAGTCCGGCTGATGTTGGGAGTAGGTGGCTACGTCTCCGAACTCACGACCGAA
AAGATCAAGAGCAGCCCGCATGGATTTGACTTGGTCAGGGCCGAGCCTACATGTGCGAATGATGCCCATA
CTTGAGCCACCTAACTTTGTTTTAGGGCGACTGCCCTGCTGCGTAACATCGTTGCTGCTGCGTAACATCG
TTGCTGCTCCATAACATCAAACATCGACCCACGGCGTAACGCGCTTGCTGCTTGGATGCCCGAGGCATAG
ACTGTACAAAAAAACAGTCATAACAAGCCATGAAAACCGCCACTGCGCCGTTACCACCGCTGCGTTCGGT
CAAGGTTCTGGACCAGTTGCGTGAGCGCATACGCTACTTGCATTACAGTTTACGAACCGAACAGGCTTAT
GTCAACTGGGTTCGTGCCTTCATCCGTTTCCACGGTGTGCGTCACCCGGCAACCTTGGGCAGCAGCGAAG
TCGAGGCATTTCTGTCCTGGCTGGCGAACGAGCGCAAGGTTTCGGTCTCCACGCATCGTCAGGCATTGGC
GGCCTTGCTGTTCTTCTACGGCAAGGTGCTGTGCACGGATCTGCCCTGGCTTCAGGAGATCGGAAGACCT
CGGCCGTCGCGGCGCTTGCCGGTGGTGCTGACCCCGGATGAAGTGGTTCGCATCCTCGGTTTTCTGGAAG
GCGAGCATCGTTTGTTCGCCCAGGACTCTAGCTATAGTTCTAGTGGTTGGCTACTAATAGGTTGTATTGA
TGTTGGACGAGTCGGAATCGCAGACCGATACCAGGATCTTGCCATCCTATGGAACTGCCTCGGTGAGTTT
TCTCCTTCATTACAGAAACGGCTTTTTCAAAAATATGGTATTGATAATCCTGATATGAATAAATTGCAGT
TTCATTTGATGCTCGATGAGTTTTTCTAATCAGAATTGGTTAATTGGTTGTAACACTGGCAGAGCATTAC
GCTGACTTGACGGGACGGCGCAAGCTCATGACCAAAATCCCTTAACGTGAGTTTTCGTTCCACTGAGCGT
CAGACCCCGTAGAAAAGATCAAAGGATCTTCTTGAGATCCTTTTTTTCTGCGCGTAATCTGCTGCTTGCA
AACAAAAAAACCACCGCTACCAGCGGTGGTTTGTTTGCCGGATCAAGAGCTACCAACTCTTTTTCCGAAG
GTAACTGGCTTCAGCAGAGCGCAGATACCAAATACTGTTCTTCTAGTGTAGCCGTAGTTAGGCCACCACT
TCAAGAACTCTGTAGCACCGCCTACATACCTCGCTCTGCTAATCCTGTTACCAGTGGCTGCTGCCAGTGG
CGATAAGTCGTGTCTTACCGGGTTGGACTCAAGACGATAGTTACCGGATAAGGCGCAGCGGTCGGGCTGA
ACGGGGGGTTCGTGCACACAGCCCAGCTTGGAGCGAACGACCTACACCGAACTGAGATACCTACAGCGTG
AGCTATGAGAAAGCGCCACGCTTCCCGAAGGGAGAAAGGCGGACAGGTATCCGGTAAGCGGCAGGGTCGG
AACAGGAGAGCGCACGAGGGAGCTTCCAGGGGGAAACGCCTGGTATCTTTATAGTCCTGTCGGGTTTCGC
CACCTCTGACTTGAGCGTCGATTTTTGTGATGCTCGTCAGGGGGGCGGAGCCTATGGAAAAACGCCAGCA
ACGCGGCCTTTTTACGGTTCCTGGCCTTTTGCTGGCCTTTTGCTCACATGTTCTTTCCTGCGTTATCCCC
TGATTCTGTGGATAACCGTATTACCGCTAGCCAGGAAGAGTTTGTAGAAACGCAAAAAGGCCATCCGTCA
GGATGGCCTTCTGCTTAGTTTGATGCCTGGCAGTTTATGGCGGGCGTCCTGCCCGCCACCCTCCGGGCCG
TTGCTTCACAACGTTCAAATCCGCTCCCGGCGGATTTGTCCTACTCAGGAGAGCGTTCACCGACAAACAA
CAGATAAAACGAAAGGCCCAGTCTTCCGACTGAGCCTTTCGTTTTATTTGATGCCTGGCAGTTCCCTACT
CTCGC
Features (pLannotate 1.2.2; 10 found; start..end, strand, type, name):
     28..127     +  protein_bind   attL1: mutant version of attL; recombination site for the Gateway® LR reaction LR Clonase™
    683..782     -  protein_bind   attL2: mutant version of attL; recombination site for the Gateway® LR reaction LR Clonase™
    905..1531    +  CDS            KanR (fragment): aminoglycoside phosphotransferase; aph(3')-Ia; confers resistance to kanamycin in bacteria or G418 (Geneticin®) in eukaryotes
   1565..2098    -  CDS            GmR: gentamycin acetyltransferase; aacC1; confers resistance to gentamycin
   2287..2315    -  promoter       Pc promoter: intI1 (promoter lies within the coding sequence); class 1 integron promoter
   2293..2640    -  CDS            YPR2_ECOLX (fragment): Protein predicted: Swiss-Prot protein existence level 4. From Escherichia coli.
   2645..2829    +  CDS            KanR (fragment): aminoglycoside phosphotransferase; aph(3')-Ia; confers resistance to kanamycin in bacteria or G418 (Geneticin®) in eukaryotes
   2972..3560    +  rep_origin     ori: high-copy-number ColE1/pMB1/pBR322/pUC origin of replication
   3695..3722    -  terminator     rrnB T2 terminator: transcription terminator T2 from the E. coli rrnB gene
   3854..3897    +  terminator     rrnB T1 terminator: Escherichia coli rrnB; transcription terminator T1 from the E. coli rrnB gene
