[The description below was written by a language model from this plasmid's Addgene catalogue record and pLannotate feature annotations shown in this document.]
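Description:
pDL107 is a Gateway entry clone built on the pDONR207 donor backbone (recorded as "pDONOR207"), a small bacterial plasmid of about 3.9 kb that is maintained in standard E. coli cloning strains such as DH5alpha. It replicates from a high-copy ColE1/pUC-type origin and is selected with gentamicin. Resistance comes from the aacC1 gentamicin acetyltransferase gene, which is driven by the class 1 integron Pc promoter. The feature table also shows two fragments of a kanamycin resistance gene flanking the gentamicin cassette. These appear to be remnants of an interrupted marker rather than a functional gene, and kanamycin is not listed as a selection. rrnB T1 and T2 transcription terminators lie upstream of the cloning region, where they typically shield the insert from read-through transcription originating in the backbone.

The payload is an insert called ID#37 from Medicago truncatula, located between the attL1 and attL2 recombination sites. The roughly 550 bp interval between these sites has no annotated features, and the record does not say which gene or protein domain ID#37 corresponds to. The associated publication title indicates that it belongs to a toolkit of NLR integrated domains used to identify plant pathogen effector targets. As expected for an entry clone, no promoter, tag or reporter is annotated around the insert, so expression elements must come from the destination vector. The stated purpose is to serve as the entry partner in a Gateway LR reaction, in which LR Clonase recombines attL1 and attL2 with the attR sites of a destination vector, transferring ID#37 directionally into an expression context chosen by the user.
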