Addgene plasmid #175912: pDL107
Purpose: pENTRY for Gateway LR reaction
Depositing lab: Nemo Peeters. Depositing organization: CNRS UMR 2594, INRA UMR 0441, Laboratoire des Interactions Plantes Micro-organismes (LIPM). Publication: An NLR integrated domain toolkit to identify plant pathogen effector targets. Landry D, Mila I, Sabbagh CRR, Zaffuto M, Pouzet C, Tremousaygue D, Dabos P, Deslandes L, Peeters N. Plant J. 2023 Sep;115(5):1443-1457. doi: 10.1111/tpj.16331. Epub 2023 Jul 24. PubMed 37248633.
Backbone
  Vector backbone: pDONOR207
  Vector type: pENTRY clone
Growth in bacteria
  Bacterial resistance: Gentamicin, 10 μg/mL
  Growth temperature: 37°C
  Growth strain: DH5alpha
  Copy number: High Copy
Gene/Insert
  Gene/Insert name: ID#37
  Species: Medicago truncatula
  Cloning method: Gateway Cloning
  Sequencing primers: 5′ n/a
Terms and licenses: Academic/Nonprofit Terms; Industry Terms: Not Available to Industry
Depositor comments: Please visit https://www.biorxiv.org/content/10.1101/2021.08.23.457316v2 for bioRxiv preprint.
How to cite: pDL107 was a gift from Nemo Peeters (Addgene plasmid # 175912 ; http://n2t.net/addgene:175912 ; RRID:Addgene_175912)
